Addgene plasmid #13812: SIRT1 Flag
Purpose: Mammalian expression of human SIRT1 with flag tag
Depositing lab: Eric Verdin. Depositing organization: J. David Gladstone Institutes. Publication: The human Sir2 ortholog, SIRT2, is an NAD+-dependent tubulin deacetylase. North BJ, Marshall BL, Borra MT, Denu JM, Verdin E. Mol Cell. 2003 Feb . 11(2):437-44. 10.1016/S1097-2765(03)00038-8 PubMed 12620231.
Backbone
  Vector backbone: pcDNA3.1 +
  Backbone manufacturer: Invitrogen
  Backbone size w/o insert (bp): 5500
  Vector type: Mammalian Expression
  Selectable markers: Neomycin (select with G418)
Growth in bacteria
  Bacterial resistance: Ampicillin, 100 μg/mL
  Growth temperature: 37°C
  Growth strain: DH5alpha
  Copy number: High Copy
Gene/Insert
  Gene/Insert name: SIRT1
  Species: H. sapiens (human)
  Insert size (bp): 2000
  Mutation: N-terminus truncated
  Entrez Gene: SIRT1 (a.k.a. SIR2, SIR2L1, SIR2alpha)
  Tag / fusion protein: flag (C terminal on backbone)
  Cloning method: Restriction Enzyme; 5′ cloning site NotI (not destroyed); 3′ cloning site NotI (not destroyed)
  Sequencing primers: 5′ T7; 3′ BGH Reverse
Resource information
  A portion of this plasmid was derived from a plasmid made by: Roy Frye
Terms and licenses: Academic/Nonprofit Terms; Industry Terms: Not Available to Industry
Depositor comments: cloned into a version of pcDNA3.1 that has been modified to include a C-terminal Flag tag (see author's map for details).
How to cite: SIRT1 Flag was a gift from Eric Verdin (Addgene plasmid # 13812 ; http://n2t.net/addgene:13812 ; RRID:Addgene_13812)
