[The description below was written by a language model from this plasmid's Addgene catalogue record and pLannotate feature annotations shown in this document.]
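Description:
SIRT1 Flag is a mammalian expression plasmid of about 7.4 kb. It is built on a version of pcDNA3.1(+) that was modified to add a C-terminal FLAG epitope downstream of the cloning site. It replicates in E. coli from a high-copy ColE1/pUC-type origin and is selected there with ampicillin through the β-lactamase gene. An f1 phage origin is also present, a standard backbone element that allows single-stranded DNA production. For mammalian cells, an SV40 early promoter drives a neomycin phosphotransferase cassette ending in an SV40 polyadenylation signal, so stable transfectants can be selected with G418.

The payload is a human SIRT1 coding sequence of roughly 2 kb, inserted at a NotI site that is retained on both sides. SIRT1 is the NAD+-dependent protein deacetylase related to yeast Sir2. The record notes that the insert is truncated at the N-terminus, and the annotation agrees by calling it a SIRT1 fragment rather than the full open reading frame. Transcription comes from the human cytomegalovirus immediate-early enhancer and promoter, and the bovine growth hormone polyadenylation signal terminates it. A T7 promoter between the CMV promoter and the insert serves as a sequencing primer site and could support in vitro transcription. The FLAG tag follows the SIRT1 sequence, giving a C-terminally tagged protein that anti-FLAG reagents can detect or immunoprecipitate.

Several short annotated fragments (lac promoter/operator, lacI, bom, an HIV-1 LTR match and a ble segment) appear to be backbone remnants or incidental matches rather than functional parts. The stated purpose is mammalian expression of FLAG-tagged human SIRT1.
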