Features (pLannotate 1.2.2; 21 found; start..end, strand, type, name):
      2..18      -  protein_bind   lac operator: The lac repressor binds to the lac operator to inhibit transcription in E. coli. This inhibition can be relieved by adding lactose or isopropyl-β-D-thiogalactopyranoside (IPTG). lac repressor encoded by lacI
     26..56      -  promoter       lac promoter: promoter for the E. coli lac operon
     71..92      -  protein_bind   CAP binding site: CAP binding activates transcription in the presence of cAMP. E. coli catabolite activator protein
    105..197     -  CDS            lacI (fragment): lac repressor; lacI; The lac repressor binds to the lac operator to inhibit transcription in E. coli. This inhibition can be relieved by adding lactose or isopropyl-β-D-thiogalactopyranoside (IPTG).
    380..968     -  rep_origin     ori: high-copy-number ColE1/pMB1/pBR322/pUC origin of replication
   1139..1999    -  CDS            AmpR: β-lactamase; bla; confers resistance to ampicillin, carbenicillin, and related antibiotics
   2000..2104    -  promoter       AmpR promoter: bla
   2163..2215    -  misc_feature   bom (fragment): basis of mobility region from pBR322
   2370..2749    +  enhancer       CMV enhancer: human cytomegalovirus immediate early enhancer
   2750..2953    +  promoter       CMV promoter: human cytomegalovirus (CMV) immediate early promoter
   2949..2982    +  LTR            5' LTR (truncated) (fragment): truncated 5' long terminal repeat (LTR) from HIV-1
   2998..3016    +  promoter       T7 promoter: promoter for bacteriophage T7 RNA polymerase
   3069..5066    +  CDS            SIRT1 (fragment): human NAD+-dependent protein deacetylase sirtuin-1 homolog of budding yeast Sir2
   5085..5105    +  CDS            FLAG (fragment): FLAG® epitope tag, followed by an enterokinase cleavage site
   5146..5370    +  polyA_signal   bGH poly(A) signal: bovine growth hormone polyadenylation signal
   5374..5395    +  promoter       SV40 promoter (fragment): SV40 enhancer and early promoter
   5416..5844    +  rep_origin     f1 ori (sequence partly withheld): f1 bacteriophage origin of replication; arrow indicates direction of (+) strand synthesis
   5858..6187    +  promoter       SV40 promoter: SV40 enhancer and early promoter
   6254..7045    +  CDS            neo: KKA2_KLEPN - Also known as kan, nptII. Experimental evidence at protein level: Swiss-Prot protein existence level 1. Resistance to kanamycin, neomycin, paromomycin, ribostamycin, butirosin and gentamicin B. From Klebsiella pneumoniae.
   7069..7227    +  CDS            ble (fragment): BLE_KLEPN - Experimental evidence at protein level: Swiss-Prot protein existence level 1. Binding protein with a strong affinity to the bleomycin family of antibiotics. Binds to CL990; an antimitotic-antibiotic compound. From Klebsiella pneumoniae.
   7222..7343    +  polyA_signal   SV40 poly(A) signal: SV40 polyadenylation signal
>Addgene plasmid #13812 | SIRT1 Flag | addgene full sequence | sequence record 364363 | Addgene NGS Result
ATTGTTATCCGCTCACAATTCCACACAACATACGAGCCGGAAGCATAAAGTGTAAAGCCTGGGGTGCCTA
ATGAGTGAGCTAACTCACATTAATTGCGTTGCGCTCACTGCCCGCTTTCCAGTCGGGAAACCTGTCGTGC
CAGCTGCATTAATGAATCGGCCAACGCGCGGGGAGAGGCGGTTTGCGTATTGGGCGCTCTTCCGCTTCCT
CGCTCACTGACTCGCTGCGCTCGGTCGTTCGGCTGCGGCGAGCGGTATCAGCTCACTCAAAGGCGGTAAT
ACGGTTATCCACAGAATCAGGGGATAACGCAGGAAAGAACATGTGAGCAAAAGGCCAGCAAAAGGCCAGG
AACCGTAAAAAGGCCGCGTTGCTGGCGTTTTTCCATAGGCTCCGCCCCCCTGACGAGCATCACAAAAATC
GACGCTCAAGTCAGAGGTGGCGAAACCCGACAGGACTATAAAGATACCAGGCGTTTCCCCCTGGAAGCTC
CCTCGTGCGCTCTCCTGTTCCGACCCTGCCGCTTACCGGATACCTGTCCGCCTTTCTCCCTTCGGGAAGC
GTGGCGCTTTCTCATAGCTCACGCTGTAGGTATCTCAGTTCGGTGTAGGTCGTTCGCTCCAAGCTGGGCT
GTGTGCACGAACCCCCCGTTCAGCCCGACCGCTGCGCCTTATCCGGTAACTATCGTCTTGAGTCCAACCC
GGTAAGACACGACTTATCGCCACTGGCAGCAGCCACTGGTAACAGGATTAGCAGAGCGAGGTATGTAGGC
GGTGCTACAGAGTTCTTGAAGTGGTGGCCTAACTACGGCTACACTAGAAGAACAGTATTTGGTATCTGCG
CTCTGCTGAAGCCAGTTACCTTCGGAAAAAGAGTTGGTAGCTCTTGATCCGGCAAACAAACCACCGCTGG
TAGCGGTGGTTTTTTTGTTTGCAAGCAGCAGATTACGCGCAGAAAAAAAGGATCTCAAGAAGATCCTTTG
ATCTTTTCTACGGGGTCTGACGCTCAGTGGAACGAAAACTCACGTTAAGGGATTTTGGTCATGAGATTAT
CAAAAAGGATCTTCACCTAGATCCTTTTAAATTAAAAATGAAGTTTTAAATCAATCTAAAGTATATATGA
GTAAACTTGGTCTGACAGTTACCAATGCTTAATCAGTGAGGCACCTATCTCAGCGATCTGTCTATTTCGT
TCATCCATAGTTGCCTGACTCCCCGTCGTGTAGATAACTACGATACGGGAGGGCTTACCATCTGGCCCCA
GTGCTGCAATGATACCGCGAGACCCACGCTCACCGGCTCCAGATTTATCAGCAATAAACCAGCCAGCCGG
AAGGGCCGAGCGCAGAAGTGGTCCTGCAACTTTATCCGCCTCCATCCAGTCTATTAATTGTTGCCGGGAA
GCTAGAGTAAGTAGTTCGCCAGTTAATAGTTTGCGCAACGTTGTTGCCATTGCTACAGGCATCGTGGTGT
CACGCTCGTCGTTTGGTATGGCTTCATTCAGCTCCGGTTCCCAACGATCAAGGCGAGTTACATGATCCCC
CATGTTGTGCAAAAAAGCGGTTAGCTCCTTCGGTCCTCCGATCGTTGTCAGAAGTAAGTTGGCCGCAGTG
TTATCACTCATGGTTATGGCAGCACTGCATAATTCTCTTACTGTCATGCCATCCGTAAGATGCTTTTCTG
TGACTGGTGAGTACTCAACCAAGTCATTCTGAGAATAGTGTATGCGGCGACCGAGTTGCTCTTGCCCGGC
GTCAATACGGGATAATACCGCGCCACATAGCAGAACTTTAAAAGTGCTCATCATTGGAAAACGTTCTTCG
GGGCGAAAACTCTCAAGGATCTTACCGCTGTTGAGATCCAGTTCGATGTAACCCACTCGTGCACCCAACT
GATCTTCAGCATCTTTTACTTTCACCAGCGTTTCTGGGTGAGCAAAAACAGGAAGGCAAAATGCCGCAAA
AAAGGGAATAAGGGCGACACGGAAATGTTGAATACTCATACTCTTCCTTTTTCAATATTATTGAAGCATT
TATCAGGGTTATTGTCTCATGAGCGGATACATATTTGAATGTATTTAGAAAAATAAACAAATAGGGGTTC
CGCGCACATTTCCCCGAAAAGTGCCACCTGACGTCGACGGATCGGGAGATCTCCCGATCCCCTATGGTGC
ACTCTCAGTACAATCTGCTCTGATGCCGCATAGTTAAGCCAGTATCTGCTCCCTGCTTGTGTGTTGGAGG
TCGCTGAGTAGTGCGCGAGCAAAATTTAAGCTACAACAAGGCAAGGCTTGACCGACAATTGCATGAAGAA
TCTGCTTAGGGTTAGGCGTTTTGCGCTGCTTCGCGATGTACGGGCCAGATATACGCGTTGACATTGATTA
TTGACTAGTTATTAATAGTAATCAATTACGGGGTCATTAGTTCATAGCCCATATATGGAGTTCCGCGTTA
CATAACTTACGGTAAATGGCCCGCCTGGCTGACCGCCCAACGACCCCCGCCCATTGACGTCAATAATGAC
GTATGTTCCCATAGTAACGCCAATAGGGACTTTCCATTGACGTCAATGGGTGGAGTATTTACGGTAAACT
GCCCACTTGGCAGTACATCAAGTGTATCATATGCCAAGTACGCCCCCTATTGACGTCAATGACGGTAAAT
GGCCCGCCTGGCATTATGCCCAGTACATGACCTTATGGGACTTTCCTACTTGGCAGTACATCTACGTATT
AGTCATCGCTATTACCATGGTGATGCGGTTTTGGCAGTACATCAATGGGCGTGGATAGCGGTTTGACTCA
CGGGGATTTCCAAGTCTCCACCCCATTGACGTCAATGGGAGTTTGTTTTGGCACCAAAATCAACGGGACT
TTCCAAAATGTCGTAACAACTCCGCCCCATTGACGCAAATGGGCGGTAGGCGTGTACGGTGGGAGGTCTA
TATAAGCAGAGCTCTCTGGCTAACTAGAGAACCCACTGCTTACTGGCTTATCGAAATTAATACGACTCAC
TATAGGGAGACCCAAGCTGGCTAGCGTTTAAACTTAAGCTTGCGGCCGCATGGCGGACGAGGCGGCGGCG
GCAGGCGGGGAGCAAGAGGCCCAGGCGACTGCGGCGGCTGGGGAAGGAGACAATGGGCCGGGCCTGCAGG
GCCCATCTCGGGAGCCACCGCTGGCCGACAACTTGTACGACGAAGACGACGACGACGAGGGCGAGGAGGA
GGAAGAGGCGGCGGCGGCGGCGATTGGGTACCGAGATAACCTTCTGTTCGGTGATGAAATTATCACTAAT
GGTTTTCATTCCTGTGAAAGTGATGAGGAGGATAGAGCCTCACATGCAAGCTCTAGTGACTGGACTCCAA
GGCCACGGATAGGTCCATATACTTTTGTTCAGCAACATCTTATGATTGGCACAGATCCTCGAACAATTCT
TAAAGATTTATTGCCGGAAACAATACCTCCACCTGAGTTGGATGATATGACACTGTGGCAGATTGTTATT
AATATCCTTTCAGAACCACCAAAAAGGAAAAAAAGAAAAGATATTAATACAATTGAAGATGCTGTGAAAT
TACTGCAAGAGTGCAAAAAAATTATAGTTCTAACTGGAGCTGGGGTGTCTGTTTCATGTGGAATACCTGA
CTTCAGGTCAAGGGATGGTATTTATGCTCGCCTTGCTGTAGACTTCCCAGATCTTCCAGATCCTCAAGCG
ATGTTTGATATTGAATATTTCAGAAAAGATCCAAGACCATTCTTCAAGTTTGCAAAGGAAATATATCCTG
GACAATTCCAGCCATCTCTCTGTCACAAATTCATAGCCTTGTCAGATAAGGAAGGAAAACTACTTCGCAA
CTATACCCAGAACATAGACACGCTGGAACAGGTTGCGGGAATCCAAAGGATAATTCAGTGTCATGGTTCC
TTTGCAACAGCATCTTGCCTGATTTGTAAATACAAAGTTGACTGTGAAGCTGTACGAGGAGATATTTTTA
ATCAGGTAGTTCCTCGATGTCCTAGGTGCCCAGCTGATGAACCGCTTGCTATCATGAAACCAGAGATTGT
GTTTTTTGGTGAAAATTTACCAGAACAGTTTCATAGAGCCATGAAGTATGACAAAGATGAAGTTGACCTC
CTCATTGTTATTGGGTCTTCCCTCAAAGTAAGACCAGTAGCACTAATTCCAAGTTCCATACCCCATGAAG
TGCCTCAGATATTAATTAATAGAGAACCTTTGCCTCATCTGCATTTTGATGTAGAGCTTCTTGGAGACTG
TGATGTCATAATTAATGAATTGTGTCATAGGTTAGGTGGTGAATATGCCAAACTTTGCTGTAACCCTGTA
AAGCTTTCAGAAATTACTGAAAAACCTCCACGAACACAAAAAGAATTGGCTTATTTGTCAGAGTTGCCAC
CCACACCTCTTCATGTTTCAGAAGACTCAAGTTCACCAGAAAGAACTTCACCACCAGATTCTTCAGTGAT
TGTCACACTTTTAGACCAAGCAGCTAAGAGTAATGATGATTTAGATGTGTCTGAATCAAAAGGTTGTATG
GAAGAAAAACCACAGGAAGTACAAACTTCTAGGAATGTTGAAAGTATTGCTGAACAGATGGAAAATCCGG
ATTTGAAGAATGTTGGTTCTAGTACTGGGGAGAAAAATGAAAGAACTTCAGTGGCTGGAACAGTGAGAAA
ATGCTGGCCTAATAGAGTGGCAAAGGAGCAGATTAGTAGGCGGCTTGATGGTAATCAGTATCTGTTTTTG
CCACCAAATCGTTACATTTTCCATGGCGCTGAGGTATATTCAGACTCTGAAGATGACGTCTTATCCTCTA
GTTCTTGTGGCAGTAACAGTGATAGTGGGACATGCCAGAGTCCAAGTTTAGAAGAACCCATGGAGGATGA
AAGTGAAATTGAAGAATTCTACAATGGCTTAGAAGATGAGCCTGATGTTCCAGAGAGAGCTGGAGGAGCT
GGATTTGGGACTGATGGAGATGATCAAGAGGCAATTAATGAAGCTATATCTGTGAAACAGGAAGTAACAG
ACATGAACTATCCATCAAACAAATCAAGCGGCCGCGGAGGAGACTACAAGGACGACGATGACAAGTAATC
TAGAGGGCCCGTTTAAACCCGCTGATCAGCCTCGACTGTGCCTTCTAGTTGCCAGCCATCTGTTGTTTGC
CCCTCCCCCGTGCCTTCCTTGACCCTGGAAGGTGCCACTCCCACTGTCCTTTCCTAATAAAATGAGGAAA
TTGCATCGCATTGTCTGAGTAGGTGTCATTCTATTCTGGGGGGTGGGGTGGGGCAGGACAGCAAGGGGGA
GGATTGGGAAGACAATAGCAGGCATGCTGGGGATGCGGTGGGCTCTATGGCTTCTGAGGCGGAAAGAACC
AGCTGGGGCTCTAGGGGGTATCCCC
[124 nt withheld, positions 5416-5539]
C
[91 nt withheld, positions 5541-5631]
A
[49 nt withheld, positions 5633-5681]
CCTTTGACGTTGGAGTCCACGTTCTTT
[37 nt withheld, positions 5709-5745]
ACCCTATCTCGGTCTATTCTTTTGATTTATAAGGGATTTTGCCGATTTCGGCCTATTGGTTAAAAAATGA
GCTGATTTAACAAAAATTTAACGCGAATTAATTCTGTGGAATGTGTGTCAGTTAGGGTGTGGAAAGTCCC
CAGGCTCCCCAGCAGGCAGAAGTATGCAAAGCATGCATCTCAATTAGTCAGCAACCAGGTGTGGAAAGTC
CCCAGGCTCCCCAGCAGGCAGAAGTATGCAAAGCATGCATCTCAATTAGTCAGCAACCATAGTCCCGCCC
CTAACTCCGCCCATCCCGCCCCTAACTCCGCCCAGTTCCGCCCATTCTCCGCCCCATGGCTGACTAATTT
TTTTTATTTATGCAGAGGCCGAGGCCGCCTCTGCCTCTGAGCTATTCCAGAAGTAGTGAGGAGGCTTTTT
TGGAGGCCTAGGCTTTTGCAAAAAGCTCCCGGGAGCTTGTATATCCATTTTCGGATCTGATCAAGAGACA
GGATGAGGATCGTTTCGCATGATTGAACAAGATGGATTGCACGCAGGTTCTCCGGCCGCTTGGGTGGAGA
GGCTATTCGGCTATGACTGGGCACAACAGACAATCGGCTGCTCTGATGCCGCCGTGTTCCGGCTGTCAGC
GCAGGGGCGCCCGGTTCTTTTTGTCAAGACCGACCTGTCCGGTGCCCTGAATGAACTGCAGGACGAGGCA
GCGCGGCTATCGTGGCTGGCCACGACGGGCGTTCCTTGCGCAGCTGTGCTCGACGTTGTCACTGAAGCGG
GAAGGGACTGGCTGCTATTGGGCGAAGTGCCGGGGCAGGATCTCCTGTCATCTCACCTTGCTCCTGCCGA
GAAAGTATCCATCATGGCTGATGCAATGCGGCGGCTGCATACGCTTGATCCGGCTACCTGCCCATTCGAC
CACCAAGCGAAACATCGCATCGAGCGAGCACGTACTCGGATGGAAGCCGGTCTTGTCGATCAGGATGATC
TGGACGAAGAGCATCAGGGGCTCGCGCCAGCCGAACTGTTCGCCAGGCTCAAGGCGCGCATGCCCGACGG
CGAGGATCTCGTCGTGACCCATGGCGATGCCTGCTTGCCGAATATCATGGTGGAAAATGGCCGCTTTTCT
GGATTCATCGACTGTGGCCGGCTGGGTGTGGCGGACCGCTATCAGGACATAGCGTTGGCTACCCGTGATA
TTGCTGAAGAGCTTGGCGGCGAATGGGCTGACCGCTTCCTCGTGCTTTACGGTATCGCCGCTCCCGATTC
GCAGCGCATCGCCTTCTATCGCCTTCTTGACGAGTTCTTCTGAGCGGGACTCTGGGGTTCGAAATGACCG
ACCAAGCGACGCCCAACCTGCCATCACGAGATTTCGATTCCACCGCCGCCTTCTATGAAAGGTTGGGCTT
CGGAATCGTTTTCCGGGACGCCGGCTGGATGATCCTCCAGCGCGGGGATCTCATGCTGGAGTTCTTCGCC
CACCCCAACTTGTTTATTGCAGCTTATAATGGTTACAAATAAAGCAATAGCATCACAAATTTCACAAATA
AAGCATTTTTTTCACTGCATTCTAGTTGTGGTTTGTCCAAACTCATCAATGTATCTTATCATGTCTGTAT
ACCGTCGACCTCTAGCTAGAGCTTGGCGTAATCATGGTCATAGCTGTTTCCTGTGTGAA
