>Addgene plasmid #13812 | SIRT1 Flag | addgene partial sequence | sequence record 46188 | CMV-F 5'-CGCAAATGGGCGGTAGGCGTG-3'
CTCTCTGGCTAACTAGAGAACCCACTGCTTACTGGCTTATCGAAATTAATACGACTCACTATAGGGAGAC
CCAAGCTGGCTAGCGTTTAAACTTAAGCTTGCGGCCGCATGGCGGACGAGGCGGCGGCGGCAGGCGGGGA
GCAAGAGGCCCAGGCGACTGCGGCGGCTGGGGAAGGAGACAATGGGCCGGGCCTGCAGGGCCCATCTCGG
GAGCCACCGCTGGCCGACAACTTGTACGACGAAGACGACGACGACGAGGGCGAGGAGGAGGAAGAGGCGG
CGGCGGCGGCGATTGGGTACCGAGATAACCTTCTGTTCGGTGATGAAATTATCACTAATGGTTTTCATTC
CTGTGAAAGTGATGAGGAGGATAGAGCCTCACATGCAAGCTCTAGTGACTGGACTCCAAGGCCACGGATA
GGTCCATATACTTTTGTTCAGCAACATCTTATGATTGGCACAGATCCTCGAACAATTCTTAAAGATTTAT
TGCCGGAAACAATACCTCCACCTGAGTTGGATGATATGACACTGTGGCAGATTGTTATTAATATCCTTTC
AGAACCACCAAAAAGGAAAAAAAGAAAAGATATTAATACAATTGAAGATGCTGTGAAATTACTGCAAGAG
TGCAAAAAAATTATAGTTCTAACTGGAGCTGGGGTGTCTGTTTCATGTGGAATACCTGACTTCAGGTCAA
GGGATGGTATTTATGCTCGCCTTGCTGTAGACTTCCCAGATCTTCCAGATCCTCAAGCGATGTTTGATAT
TGAATATTTCAGAAAAGATCCAAGACCATTCTTCAAGTTTGCAAAGGAAATATATCCTGGACAATTCCAG
CCATCTCTCTGTCACAAATTCATAGCCTTGTCAGATAAGGAAGGAAACTACTTCGCAACTATACCC
