>Addgene plasmid #13812 | SIRT1 Flag | addgene partial sequence | sequence record 46189 | BGH-rev 5'-TAGAAGGCACAGTCGAGG-3'
ATACTTGTCATCGTCGTCCTTGTAGTCTCCTCCGCGGCCGCTTGATTTGTTTGATGGATAGTTCATGTCT
GTTACTTCCTGTTTCACAGATATAGCTTCATTAATTGCCTCTTGATCATCTCCATCAGTCCCAAATCCAG
CTCCTCCAGCTCTCTCTGGAACATCAGGCTCATCTTCTAAGCCATTGTAGAATTCTTCAATTTCACTTTC
ATCCTCCATGGGTTCTTCTAAACTTGGACTCTGGCATGTCCCACTATCACTGTTACTGCCACAAGAACTA
GAGGATAAGACGTCATCTTCAGAGTCTGAATATACCTCAGCGCCATGGAAAATGTAACGATTTGGTGGCA
AAAACAGATACTGATTACCATCAAGCCGCCTACTAATCTGCTCCTTTGCCACTCTATTAGGCCAGCATTT
TCTCACTGTTCCAGCCACTGAAGTTCTTTCATTTTTCTCCCCAGTACTAGAACCAACATTCTTCAAATCC
GGATTTTCCATCTGTTCAGCAATACTTTCAACATTCCTAGAAGTTTGTACTTCCTGTGGTTTTTCTTCCA
TACAACCTTTTGATTCAGACACATCTAAATCATCATTACTCTTAGCTGCTTGGTCTAAAAGTGTGACAAT
CACTGAAGAATCTGGTGGTGAAGTTCTTTCTGGTGAACTTGAGTCTTCTGAAACATGAAGAGGTGTGGGT
GGCAACTCTGACAAATAAGCCAATTCTTTTTGTGTTCGTGGAGGTTTTTCAGTAATTTCTGAAAGCTTTA
CAGGGTTACAGCAAAGTTTGGCATATTCACCACCTAACCTATGACACAATTCATTAATTATGACATCACA
GTCTCCAAGAAGCTCT
